>Addgene plasmid #221580 | POC1519 | addgene full sequence | sequence record 465768 | Addgene NGS Result
CACTCTGTGGTGCAGTACCTCTCACGACTTGGTCTCCTGAGACCGGCCTAGCAGGTGTGAGTTTGTCAGA
CCAAGTTTACTCATATATACTTTAGATTGATTTAAAACTTCATTTTTAATTTAAAAGGATCTAGGTGAAG
ATCCTTTTTGATAATCTCATGACCAAAATCCCTTAACGTGAGTTTTCGTTCCACTGAGCGTCAGACCCCG
TAGAAAAGATCAAAGGATCTTCTTGAGATCCTTTTTTTCTGCGCGTAATCTGCTGCTTGCAAACAAAAAA
ACCACCGCTACCAGCGGTGGTTTGTTTGCCGGATCAAGAGCTACCAACTCTTTTTCCGAAGGTAACTGGC
TTCAGCAGAGCGCAGATACCAAATACTGTCCTTCTAGTGTAGCCGTAGTTAGGCCACCACTTCAAGAACT
CTGTAGCACCGCCTACATACCTCGCTCTGCTAATCCTGTTACCAGTGGCTGCTGCCAGTGGCGATAAGTC
GTGTCTTACCGGGTTGGACTCAAGACGATAGTTACCGGATAAGGCGCAGCGGTCGGGCTGAACGGGGGGT
TCGTGCACACAGCCCAGCTTGGAGCGAACGACCTACACCGAACTGAGATACCTACAGCGTGAGCTATGAG
AAAGCGCCACGCTTCCCGAAGGGAGAAAGGCGGACAGGTATCCGGTAAGCGGCAGGGTCGGAACAGGAGA
GCGCACGAGGGAGCTTCCAGGGGGAAACGCCTGGTATCTTTATAGTCCTGTCGGGTTTCGCCACCTCTGA
CTTGAGCGTCGATTTTTGTGATGCTCGTCAGGGGGGCGGAGCCTATGGAAAAACGCCAGCAACGCGGCCT
TTTTACGGTTCCTGGCCTTTTGCTGGCCTTTTGCTCACATGTTCTTTCCTGCGTTATCCCCTGATTCTGT
GGATAACCGTATTACCGCCTTTGAGTGAGCTGATACCGCTCGCCGCAGCCGAACGACCGAGCGCAGCGAG
TCAGTGAGCGAGGAAGCGGATGAGCGCCCAATACGCAAACCGCCTCTCCCCGCGCGTTGGCCGATTCATT
AATGCAGCTGGCACGACAGGTTTCCCGACTGGAAAGCGGGCAGTGAGCGCAACGCAATTAATGTGAGTTA
GCTCACTCATTAGGCACCCCAGGCTTTACACTTTATGCTTCCGGCTCGTATGTTGTGTGGAATTGTGAGC
GGATAACAATTTCACACAGGAAACAGCTATGACCATGATTACGCCAAGCTTGCATGCCTGCAGGTCGACT
CTAGAGGATCCCCGGGTACCGAGCTCGAATTCACTGGCCGTCGTTTTACAACGTCGTGACTGGGAAAACC
CTGGCGTTACCCAACTTAATCGCCTTGCAGCACATCCCCCTTTCGCCAGCTGGCGTAATAGCGAAGAGGC
CCGCACCGATCGCCCTTCCCAACAGTTGCGCAGCCTGAATGGCGAATGGCGCCTGATGCGGTATTTTCTC
CTTACGCATCTGTGCGGTATTTCACACCGCATATGGTGCACTCTCAGTACAATCTGCTCTGATGCCGCAT
AGTTAAGCCAGCCCCGACACCCGCCAACACCCGCTGACGCGCCCTGACGGGCTTGTCTGCTCCCGGCATC
CGCTTACAGACAAGCTGTGACAAGTACCACCTGGAACGCCAAAGGTCTCAAGACCAAGTCGTGAGAGGTA
CTGCACCACGAAGTGTGCGGCCGCCTTCGTGCGCGGAACCCCTATTTGTTTATTTTTCTAAATACATTCA
AATATGTATCCGCTCATGAGACAATAACCCTGATAAATGCTTCAATAATATTGAAAAAGGAAGAGTATGG
CTAAAATGAGAATATCACCGGAATTGAAAAAACTGATCGAAAAATACCGCTGCGTAAAAGATACGGAAGG
AATGTCTCCTGCTAAGGTATATAAGCTGGTGGGAGAAAATGAAAACCTATATTTAAAAATGACGGACAGC
CGGTATAAAGGGACCACCTATGATGTGGAACGGGAAAAGGACATGATGCTATGGCTGGAAGGAAAGCTGC
CTGTTCCAAAGGTCCTGCACTTTGAACGGCATGATGGCTGGAGCAATCTGCTCATGAGTGAGGCCGATGG
CGTCCTTTGCTCGGAAGAGTATGAAGATGAACAAAGCCCTGAAAAGATTATCGAGCTGTATGCGGAGTGC
ATCAGGCTCTTTCACTCCATCGACATATCGGATTGTCCCTATACGAATAGCTTAGACAGCCGCTTAGCCG
AATTGGATTACTTACTGAATAACGATCTGGCCGATGTGGATTGCGAAAACTGGGAAGAGGACACTCCATT
TAAAGATCCGCGCGAGCTGTATGATTTTTTAAAGACGGAAAAGCCCGAAGAGGAACTTGTCTTTTCCCAC
GGCGACCTGGGAGACAGCAACATCTTTGTGAAAGATGGCAAAGTAAGTGGCTTTATTGATCTTGGGAGAA
GCGGCAGGGCGGACAAGTGGTATGACATTGCCTTCTGCGTCCGGTCGCTCAGGGAGGATATCGGGGAAGA
ACAGTATGTCGAGCTATTTTTTGACTTACTGGGGATCAAGCCTGATTGGGAGAAAATAAAATATTATATT
TTACTGGATGAATTGTTTTAGGAGCTGGAGCGGCGTAACCGTCGCACAGGAAGGACAGAGAAAGCGCGGA
TCTGGGAAGTGACGGACAGAACGGTCAGGACCTGGATTGGGGAGGCGGTTGCCGCCGCTGCTGCTGACGG
TGTGACGTTCTCTGTTCCGGTCACACCACATACGTTCCGCCATTCCTATGCGATGCACATGCTGTATGCC
GGTATACCGCTGAAAGTTCTGCAAAGCCTGATGGGACATAAGTCCATCAGTTCAACGGAAGTCTACACGA
AGGTTTTTGCGCTGGATGTGGCTGCCCGGCTCCGGGTGCAGTTTGCGATGCCGGAGTCTGATGCGGTTGC
GATGCTGAAACAATTATCCTGAGAATAAATGCCTTGGCCTTTATATGGAAATGTGGAACTGAGTGGATAT
GCTGTTTTTGTCTGTTAAACAGAGAAGCTGGCTGTTATCCACTGAGAAGCGAACGAAACAGTCGGGAAAA
TCTCCCATTATCGTAGAGATCCGCATTATTAATCTCAGGAGCCTGTGTAGCGTTTATAGGAAGTAGTGTT
CTGTCATGATGCCTGCAAGCGGTAACGAAAACGATTTGAATATGCCTTCAGGAACAATAGAAATCTTCGT
GCGGTGTTACGTTGAAGTGGAGCGGATTATGTCAGCAATGGACAGAACAACCTAATGAACACAGAACCAT
GATGTGGTCTGTCCTTTTACAGCCAGTAGTGCTCGCCGCAGTCGAGCGACAGGGCGAAGCCCTCGAGTGA
GCGAGGAAGCACCAGGGAACAGCACTTATATATTCTGCTTACACACGATGCCTGAAAAAACTTCCCTTGG
GGTTATCCACTTATCCACGGGGATATTTTTATAATTATTTTTTTTATAGTTTTTAGATCTTCTTTTTTAG
AGCGCCTTGTAGGCCTTTATCCATGCTGGTTCTAGAGAAGGTGTTGTGACAAATTGCCCTTTCAGTGTGA
CAAATCACCCTCAAATGACAGTCCTGTCTGTGACAAATTGCCCTTAACCCTGTGACAAATTGCCCTCAGA
AGAAGCTGTTTTTTCACAAAGTTATCCCTGCTTATTGACTCTTTTTTATTTAGTGTGACAATCTAAAAAC
TTGTCACACTTCACATGGATCTGTCATGGCGGAAACAGCGGTTATCAATCACAAGAAACGTAAAAATAGC
CCGCGAATCGTCCAGTCAAACGACCTCACTGAGGCGGCATATAGTCTCTCCCGGGATCAAAAACGTATGC
TGTATCTGTTCGTTGACCAGATCAGAAAATCTGATGGCACCCTACAGGAACATGACGGTATCTGCGAGAT
CCATGTTGCTAAATATGCTGAAATATTCGGATTGACCTCTGCGGAAGCCAGTAAGGATATACGGCAGGCA
TTGAAGAGTTTCGCGGGGAAGGAAGTGGTTTTTTATCGCCCTGAAGAGGATGCCGGCGATGAAAAAGGCT
ATGAATCTTTTCCTTGGTTTATCAAACGTGCGCACAGTCCATCCAGAGGGCTTTACAGTGTACATATCAA
CCCATATCTCATTCCCTTCTTTATCGGGTTACAGAACCGGTTTACGCAGTTTCGGCTTAGTGAAACAAAA
GAAATCACCAATCCGTATGCCATGCGTTTATACGAATCCCTGTGTCAGTATCGTAAGCCGGATGGCTCAG
GCATCGTGTCTCTGAAAATCGACTGGATCATAGAGCGTTACCAGCTGCCTCAAAGTTACCAGCGTATGCC
TGACTTCCGCCGCCGCTTCCTGCAGGTCTGTGTTAATGAGATCAACAGCAGAACTCCAATGCGCCTCTCA
TACATTGAGAAAAAGAAAGGCCGCCAGACGACTCATATCGTATTTTCCTTCCGCGATATCACTTCCATGA
CGACAGGATAGTCTGAGGGTTATCTGTCACAGATTTGAGGGTGGTTCGTCACATTTGTTCTGACCTACTG
AGGGTAATTTGTCACAGTTTTGCTGTTTCCTTCAGCCTGCATGGATTTTCTCATACTTTTTGAACTGTAA
TTTTTAAGGAAGCCAAATTTGAGGGCAGTTTGTCACAGTTGATTTCCTTCTCTTTCCCTTCGTCATGTGA
CCTGATATCGGGGGTTAGTTCGTCATCATTGATGAGGGTTGATTATCACAGTTTATTACTCTGAATTGGC
TATCCGCGTGTGTACCTCTACCTGGAGTTTTTCCCACGGTGGATATTTCTTCTTGCGCTGAGCGTAAGAG
CTATCTGACAGAACAGTTCTTCTTTGCTTCCTCGCCAGTTCGCTCGCTATGCTCGGTTACACGGCTGCGG
CGAGCGCTAGTGATAATAAGTGACTGAGGTATGTGGTGTTCTTATCTCCTTTTGTAGTGTTGCTCTTATT
TTAAACAACTTTGCGGTTTTTTGATGACTTTGCGATTTTGTTGTTGCTTTGCAGTAAATTGCAAGATTTA
ATAAAAAAACGCAAAGCAATGATTAAAGGATGTTCAGAATGAAACTCATGGAAACACTTAACCAGTGCAT
AAACGCTGGTCATGAAATGACGAAGGCTATCGCCATTGCACAGTTTAATGATGACAGCCCGGAAGCGAGG
AAAATAACCCGGCGCTGGAGAATAGGTGAAGCAGCGGATTTAGTTGGGGTTTCTTCTCAGGCTATCAGAG
ATGCCGAGAAAGCAGGGCGACTACCGCACCCGGATATGGAAATTCGAGGACGGGTTGAGCAACGTGTTGG
TTATACAATTGAACAAATTAATCATATGCGTGATGTGTTTGGTACGCGATTGCGACGTGCTGAGGACGTA
TTTCCACCGGTGATCGGGGTTGCTGCCCATAAAGGTGGCGTTTACAAAACCTCAGTTTCTGTTCATCTTG
CTCAGGATCTGGCTCTGAAGGGGCTACGTGTTTTGCTCGTGGAAGGTAACGACCCCCAGGGAACAGCCTC
AATGTATCACGGATGGGTACCAGATCTTCATATTCATGCAGAAGATACTCTCCTGCCTTTCTATCTTGGG
GAAAAGGACGATGTCACTTATGCAATAAAGCCCACTTGCTGGCCGGGGCTTGACATTATTCCTTCCTGTC
TGGCTCTGCACCGTATTGAAACTGAGTTAATGGGCAAATTTGATGAAGGTAAACTGCCCACCGATCCACA
CCTGATGCTCCGACTGGCCATTGAAACTGTTGCTCATGACTATGATGTCATAGTTATTGACAGCGCGCCT
AACCTGGGTATCGGCACGATTAATGTCGTATGTGCTGCTGATGTGCTGATTGTTCCCACGCCTGCTGAGT
TGTTTGACTACACCTCCGCACTGCAGTTTTTCGATATGCTTCGTGATCTGCTCAAGAACGTTGATCTTAA
AGGGTTCGAGCCTGATGTACGTATTTTGCTTACCAAATACAGCAATAGTAATGGCTCTCAGTCCCCGTGG
ATGGAGGAGCAAATTCGGGATGCCTGGGGAAGCATGGTTCTAAAAAATGTTGTACGTGAAACGGATGAAG
TTGGTAAAGGTCAGATCCGGATGAGAACTGTTTTTGAACAGGCCATTGATCAACGCAGTTCAACTGGTGC
CTGGAGAAATGCTCTTTCTATTTGGGAACCTGTCTGCAATGAAATTTTCGATCGTCTGATTAAACCACGC
TGGGAGATTAGATAATGAAGCGTGCGCCTGTTATTCCAAAACATACGCTCAATACTCAACCGGTTGAAGA
TACTTCGTTATCGACACCAGCTGCCCCGATGGTGGATTCGTTAATTGCGCGCGTAGGAGTAATGGCTCGC
GGTAATGCCATTACTTTGCCTGTATGTGGTCGGGATGTGAAGTTTACTCTTGAAGTGCTCCGGGGTGATA
GTGTTGAGAAAACCTCTCGGGTATGGTCAGGTAATGAACGTGACCAGGAGCTGCTTACTGAGGACGCACT
GGATGATCTCATCCCTTCTTTTCTACTGACTGGTCAACAGACACCGGCGTTCGGTCGAAGAGTATCTGGT
GTCATAGAAATTGCCGATGGGAGTCGCCGTCGTAAAGCTGCTGCACTTACCGAAAGTGATTATCGTGTTC
TGGTTGGCGAGCTGGATGATGAGCAGATGGCTGCATTATCCAGATTGGGTAACGATTATCGCCCAACAAG
TGCTTATGAACGTGGTCAGCGTTATGCAAGCCGATTGCAGAATGAATTTGCTGGAAATATTTCTGCGCTG
GCTGATGCGGAAAATATTTCACGTAAGATTATTACCCGCTGTATCAACACCGCCAAATTGCCTAAATCAG
TTGTTGCTCTTTTTTCTCACCCCGGTGAACTATCTGCCCGGTCAGGTGATGCACTTCAAAAAGCCTTTAC
AGATAAAGAGGAATTACTTAAGCAGCAGGCATCTAACCTTCATGAGCAGAAAAAAGCTGGGGTGATATTT
GAAGCTGAAGAAGTTATCACTCTTTTAACTTCTGTGCTTAAAACGTCATCTGCATCAAGAACTAGTTTAA
GCTCACGACATCAGTTTGCTCCTGGAGCGACAGTATTGTATAAGGGCGATAAAATGGTGCTTAACCTGGA
CAGGTCACGTGTTCCAACTGAGTGTATAGAGAAAATTGAGGCCATTCTTAAGGAACTTGAAAAGCCAGCA
CCCTGATGCGACCACGTTTTAGTCTACGTTTATCTGTCTTTACTTAATGTCCTTTGTTACAGGCCAGAAA
GCATAACTGGCCTGAATATTCTCTCTGGGCCCACTGTTCCACTTGTATCGTCGGTCTGATAATCAGACTG
GGACCACGGTCCCACTCGTATCGTCGGTCTGATTATTAGTCTGGGACCACGGTCCCACTCGTATCGTCGG
TCTGATTATTAGTCTGGGACCACGGTCCCACTCGTATCGTCGGTCTGATAATCAGACTGGGACCACGGTC
CCACTCGTATCGTCGGTCTGATTATTAGTCTGGGACCATGGTCCCACTCGTATCGTCGGTCTGATTATTA
GTCTGGGACCACGGTCCCACTCGTATCGTCGGTCTGATTATTAGTCTGGAACCACGGTCCCACTCGTATC
GTCGGTCTGATTATTAGTCTGGGACCACGGTCCCACTCGTATCGTCGGTCTGATTATTAGTCTGGGACCA
CGATCCCACTCGTGTTGTCGGTCTGATTATCGGTCTGGGACCACGGTCCCACTTGTATTGTCGATCAGAC
TATCAGCGTGAGACTACGATTCCATCAATGCCTGTCAAGGGCAAGTATTGACATGTCGTCGTAACCTGTA
GAACGGAGTAACCTCGGTGTGCGGTTGTATGCCTGCTGTGGATTGCTGCTGTGTCCTGCTTATCCACAAC
ATTTTGCGCACGGTTATGTGGACAAAATACCTGGTTACCCAGGCCGTGCCGGCACGTTAACCGGGCTGCA
TCCGATGCAAGTGTGTCGCTGTCGACGCAAGCGGCCGCA
Features (pLannotate 1.2.2; 18 found; start..end, strand, type, name):
    233..821     +  rep_origin     ori: high-copy-number ColE1/pMB1/pBR322/pUC origin of replication
   1004..1096    +  CDS            lacI (fragment): lac repressor; lacI; The lac repressor binds to the lac operator to inhibit transcription in E. coli. This inhibition can be relieved by adding lactose or isopropyl-β-D-thiogalactopyranoside (IPTG).
   1109..1130    +  protein_bind   CAP binding site: CAP binding activates transcription in the presence of cAMP. E. coli catabolite activator protein
   1145..1175    +  promoter       lac promoter: promoter for the E. coli lac operon
   1183..1199    +  protein_bind   lac operator: The lac repressor binds to the lac operator to inhibit transcription in E. coli. This inhibition can be relieved by adding lactose or isopropyl-β-D-thiogalactopyranoside (IPTG). lac repressor encoded by lacI
   1236..1292    -  misc_feature   MCS: pUC18/19 multiple cloning site
   1289..1446    +  CDS            lacZα (fragment): LacZα fragment of β-galactosidase; lacZ fragment
   1452..1551    -  misc_feature   bom (fragment): basis of mobility region from pBR322
   1712..1816    +  promoter       AmpR promoter: bla
   1817..2611    +  CDS            KanR: aminoglycoside phosphotransferase; aphA-3; confers resistance to kanamycin
   2615..2959    +  CDS            resD (fragment): REDF_ECOLI - Also known as D. Protein inferred from homology: Swiss-Prot protein existence level 3. Acts as a repressor of transcription and as a site-specific resolvase that cleaves at the RfsF site. From Escherichia coli (strain K12).
   3426..3645    +  rep_origin     ori2: secondary origin of replication for the bacterial F plasmid; also known as oriS
   3736..4488    +  CDS            repE: REPE1_ECOLI - Also known as E, rep. Experimental evidence at protein level: Swiss-Prot protein existence level 1. Replication initiator in the monomeric form, and autogenous repressor in the dimeric form. From Escherichia coli (strain K12).
   4494..4744    +  misc_feature   incC: incC; incompatibility region of the bacterial F plasmid
   5070..6245    +  CDS            sopA: partitioning protein for the bacterial F plasmid; sopA
   6245..7213    +  CDS            sopB: SOPB_ECOLI - Also known as B. Experimental evidence at protein level: Swiss-Prot protein existence level 1. Control of plasmid partitioning; required to recognize the cis-acting. Binds specifically with the DNA segment containing the sopC region. SopB is trans-acting. From Escherichia coli (strain K12).
   7289..7762    +  misc_feature   sopC: sopC; centromere-like partitioning region of the bacterial F plasmid
   7862..1       +  CDS            yuaZ (fragment) (across the origin): YUAZ_ECO57 - Protein predicted: Swiss-Prot protein existence level 4. From Escherichia coli O157:H7.
