[The description below was written by a language model from this plasmid's Addgene catalogue record and pLannotate feature annotations shown in this document.]
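Description:
POC1519, also called pMOBK360_VM, is an 8,019 bp empty-backbone cloning vector built on the self-made pMXBK backbone. It belongs to a synthetic biology vector set for UniClo, a scarless hierarchical DNA assembly system. It serves as the "Vector Middle" (VM) member of the kanamycin-resistant set and is designed to be methylated by M.Osp807II, a switch methylase associated with BsaI. In the methylation protection approach, selected restriction sites are masked by methylation so that they are not cut during an assembly step. The annotated features do not mark the BsaI sites or the methylase recognition sequences, so their positions cannot be described from this record. No methylase gene is annotated on the plasmid either.

The plasmid carries two replication systems. One is a high-copy ColE1/pUC-type origin, consistent with the catalogue listing of high copy number. The other is a full F-plasmid maintenance module comprising ori2 (oriS), the repE initiator, the incC incompatibility region and the sopA/sopB/sopC partitioning system. This kind of module is typical of BAC-style vectors used to carry large inserts stably. Short fragments of resD and yuaZ flank this block and are probably carry-over from the F-derived sequence. Selection is by kanamycin, through an aminoglycoside phosphotransferase gene driven by the AmpR (bla) promoter. The cloning region resembles the pUC arrangement, with a CAP binding site, lac promoter and lac operator upstream of a pUC18/19-type multiple cloning site and a partial lacZα sequence. A lacI fragment and a partial pBR322 bom region lie nearby. Whether the lacZα fragment still supports blue/white screening is not stated. The vector is propagated in E. coli, and the depositor notes that DH10B should be used for its intended application.
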