Addgene plasmid #221580: POC1519
Purpose: (Empty Backbone) pMOBK360_VM: Vector Middle (VM) of the set (Kanamycin R) to be methylated by the M.Osp807II BsaI-associated switch methylase. Used for the assembly using the methylation protection approach
Depositing lab: Christopher A. O'Callaghan. Depositing organization: University of Oxford. Publication: UniClo: scarless hierarchical DNA assembly without sequence constraint. Flores-Fernandez CN, Lin D, Robins K, O'Callaghan CA. Nucleic Acids Res. 2025 Jun 20;53(12):gkaf548. doi: 10.1093/nar/gkaf548. PubMed 40548934.
Backbone
  Vector backbone: pMXBK
  Backbone manufacturer: Self-made
  Backbone size (bp): 8019
  Vector type: Synthetic Biology
Growth in bacteria
  Bacterial resistance: Kanamycin, 50 μg/mL
  Growth temperature: 37°C
  Growth strain: DH5alpha
  Copy number: High Copy
Gene/Insert
  Cloning method: Gene Synthesis
Terms and licenses: Academic/Nonprofit Terms; Industry Terms: Not Available to Industry
Depositor comments: The DH10B strain should be used for expression of this plasmid.
How to cite: POC1519 was a gift from Christopher A. O'Callaghan (Addgene plasmid # 221580 ; http://n2t.net/addgene:221580 ; RRID:Addgene_221580)
